Addgene plasmid #200372: pHiUGE HA-epitope donor ORF1
Purpose: Tagging endogenously expressed proteins with HA epitope, C-terminal
Depositing lab: Scott Soderling. Depositing organization: Duke University. Publication: Plug-and-Play Protein Modification Using Homology-Independent Universal Genome Engineering. Gao Y, Hisey E, Bradshaw TWA, Erata E, Brown WE, Courtland JL, Uezu A, Xiang Y, Diao Y, Soderling SH. Neuron. 2019 Aug 21;103(4):583-597.e8. doi: 10.1016/j.neuron.2019.05.047. Epub 2019 Jul 1. PubMed 31272828.
Backbone
  Vector backbone: pHiUGE
  Vector type: Mammalian Expression
Growth in bacteria
  Bacterial resistance: Ampicillin, 100 μg/mL
  Growth temperature: 30°C
  Growth strain: NEB Stable
  Copy number: Unknown
Gene/Insert
  Gene/Insert name: HA epitope
  Species: Other
  Mutation: NA
  Cloning method: Unknown
Terms and licenses: Academic/Nonprofit Terms; Industry Terms: Not Available to Industry
How to cite: pHiUGE HA-epitope donor ORF1 was a gift from Scott Soderling (Addgene plasmid # 200372 ; http://n2t.net/addgene:200372 ; RRID:Addgene_200372)
