[The description below was written by a language model from this plasmid's Addgene catalogue record and pLannotate feature annotations shown in this document.]
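Description:
pHiUGE HA-epitope donor ORF1 is a small (about 3.4 kb) AAV-format donor plasmid from the Homology-independent Universal Genome Engineering (HiUGE) system, catalogued as a mammalian expression vector and intended for C-terminal tagging of endogenously expressed proteins with an HA epitope. It is propagated in bacteria through a high-copy ColE1/pUC-type origin and selected with ampicillin via the β-lactamase gene and its native promoter. An f1 phage origin and remnants of pBR322 bom and rop sequences are also present in the backbone.

The payload region lies between AAV2 inverted terminal repeats, one annotated as complete and the other detected only as short fragments, which is a common result for these repeat-rich, recombination-prone elements. The ITRs allow the intervening cassette to be packaged into recombinant AAV for delivery. Within them, a human U6 RNA polymerase III promoter drives a guide RNA built on the Streptococcus pyogenes Cas9 scaffold. The spacer sequence and its target are not annotated in the record. The HA epitope insert itself was not picked up by the automated annotation, but it presumably sits in the unannotated stretch between the gRNA scaffold and the downstream ITR. No Cas9 coding sequence or selectable mammalian marker appears in the table, so the nuclease and any gene-specific guide must be supplied separately.

As the name of the method implies, the tag is inserted at a Cas9-cut genomic locus without homology arms. The "ORF1" designation suggests this is one of a set of reading-frame variants that keep the tag in frame with the target gene, though the record does not spell this out.
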