Features (pLannotate 1.2.2; 12 found; start..end, strand, type, name):
     12..39      +  repeat_region  AAV2 ITR (fragment): inverted terminal repeat of adeno-associated virus serotype 2 inverted
     68..95      +  repeat_region  AAV2 ITR (fragment): inverted terminal repeat of adeno-associated virus serotype 2 inverted
    145..385     +  promoter       U6 promoter: RNA polymerase III promoter for human U6 snRNA
    414..489     +  misc_RNA       gRNA scaffold: guide RNA scaffold for the Streptococcus pyogenes CRISPR/Cas9 system
    653..793     +  repeat_region  AAV2 ITR: inverted terminal repeat of adeno-associated virus serotype 2 inverted
    798..849     -  misc_feature   bom (fragment): basis of mobility region from pBR322
    868..1323    +  rep_origin     f1 ori (sequence partly withheld): f1 bacteriophage origin of replication; arrow indicates direction of (+) strand synthesis
   1324..1373    -  misc_feature   bom (fragment): basis of mobility region from pBR322
   1475..1510    -  CDS            rop (fragment): Rop protein, which maintains plasmids at low copy number; rop
   1605..1709    +  promoter       AmpR promoter: bla
   1710..2570    +  CDS            AmpR: β-lactamase; bla; confers resistance to ampicillin, carbenicillin, and related antibiotics
   2741..3329    +  rep_origin     ori: high-copy-number ColE1/pMB1/pBR322/pUC origin of replication
>Addgene plasmid #200372 | pHiUGE HA-epitope donor ORF1 | addgene full sequence | sequence record 405513 | Addgene NGS Result
CCTGCAGGCAGCTGCGCGCTCGCTCGCTCACTGAGGCCGCCCGGGCGTCGGGCGACCTTTGGTCGCCCGG
CCTCAGTGAGCGAGCGAGCGCGCAGAGAGGGAGTGGCCAACTCCATCACTAGGGGTTCCTGCGGCCGCAC
GCGTGAGGGCCTATTTCCCATGATTCCTTCATATTTGCATATACGATACAAGGCTGTTAGAGAGATAATT
GGAATTAATTTGACTGTAAACACAAAGATATTAGTACAAAATACGTGACGTAGAAAGTAATAATTTCTTG
GGTAGTTTGCAGTTTTAAAATTATGTTTTAAAATGGACTATCATATGCTTACCGTAACTTGAAAGTATTT
CGATTTCTTGGCTTTATATATCTTGTGGAAAGGACGAAACACCGACGCTTCCGAGTACGGTACGTTTTAG
AGCTAGAAATAGCAAGTTAAAATAAGGCTAGTCCGTTATCAACTTGAAAAAGTGGCACCGAGTCGGTGCT
TTTTTTCTAGACCTGTACCGTACTCGGAAGCGTCGGATCCTACCCTTACGATGTACCGGATTACGCATAG
CTAGCTAGCTAGAGCATAGTCAGGAACGTCATAGGGATAAGCTCGAGCCTGTACCGTACTCGGAAGCGTC
CACGTGCGGACCGAGCGGCCGCAGGAACCCCTAGTGATGGAGTTGGCCACTCCCTCTCTGCGCGCTCGCT
CGCTCACTGAGGCCGGGCGACCAAAGGTCGCCCGACGCCCGGGCTTTGCCCGGGCGGCCTCAGTGAGCGA
GCGAGCGCGCAGCTGCCTGCAGGGGCGCCTGATGCGGTATTTTCTCCTTACGCATCTGTGCGGTATTTCA
CACCGCATA
[95 nt withheld, positions 850-944]
T
[46 nt withheld, positions 946-991]
C
[141 nt withheld, positions 993-1133]
CCTTTGACGTTGGAGTCCACGTTCTTT
[37 nt withheld, positions 1161-1197]
ACTCTATCTCGGGCTATTCTTTTGATTTATAAGGGATTTTGCCGATTTCGGTCTATTGGTTAAAAAATGA
GCTGATTTAACAAAAATTTAACGCGAATTTTAACAAAATATTAACGTTTACAATTTTATGGTGCACTCTC
AGTACAATCTGCTCTGATGCCGCATAGTTAAGCCAGCCCCGACACCCGCCAACACCCGCTGACGCGCCCT
GACGGGCTTGTCTGCTCCCGGCATCCGCTTACAGACAAGCTGTGACCGTCTCCGGGAGCTGCATGTGTCA
GAGGTTTTCACCGTCATCACCGAAACGCGCGAGACGAAAGGGCCTCGTGATACGCCTATTTTTATAGGTT
AATGTCATGATAATAATGGTTTCTTAGACGTCAGGTGGCACTTTTCGGGGAAATGTGCGCGGAACCCCTA
TTTGTTTATTTTTCTAAATACATTCAAATATGTATCCGCTCATGAGACAATAACCCTGATAAATGCTTCA
ATAATATTGAAAAAGGAAGAGTATGAGTATTCAACATTTCCGTGTCGCCCTTATTCCCTTTTTTGCGGCA
TTTTGCCTTCCTGTTTTTGCTCACCCAGAAACGCTGGTGAAAGTAAAAGATGCTGAAGATCAGTTGGGTG
CACGAGTGGGTTACATCGAACTGGATCTCAACAGCGGTAAGATCCTTGAGAGTTTTCGCCCCGAAGAACG
TTTTCCAATGATGAGCACTTTTAAAGTTCTGCTATGTGGCGCGGTATTATCCCGTATTGACGCCGGGCAA
GAGCAACTCGGTCGCCGCATACACTATTCTCAGAATGACTTGGTTGAGTACTCACCAGTCACAGAAAAGC
ATCTTACGGATGGCATGACAGTAAGAGAATTATGCAGTGCTGCCATAACCATGAGTGATAACACTGCGGC
CAACTTACTTCTGACAACGATCGGAGGACCGAAGGAGCTAACCGCTTTTTTGCACAACATGGGGGATCAT
GTAACTCGCCTTGATCGTTGGGAACCGGAGCTGAATGAAGCCATACCAAACGACGAGCGTGACACCACGA
TGCCTGTAGCAATGGCAACAACGTTGCGCAAACTATTAACTGGCGAACTACTTACTCTAGCTTCCCGGCA
ACAATTAATAGACTGGATGGAGGCGGATAAAGTTGCAGGACCACTTCTGCGCTCGGCCCTTCCGGCTGGC
TGGTTTATTGCTGATAAATCTGGAGCCGGTGAGCGTGGGTCTCGCGGTATCATTGCAGCACTGGGGCCAG
ATGGTAAGCCCTCCCGTATCGTAGTTATCTACACGACGGGGAGTCAGGCAACTATGGATGAACGAAATAG
ACAGATCGCTGAGATAGGTGCCTCACTGATTAAGCATTGGTAACTGTCAGACCAAGTTTACTCATATATA
CTTTAGATTGATTTAAAACTTCATTTTTAATTTAAAAGGATCTAGGTGAAGATCCTTTTTGATAATCTCA
TGACCAAAATCCCTTAACGTGAGTTTTCGTTCCACTGAGCGTCAGACCCCGTAGAAAAGATCAAAGGATC
TTCTTGAGATCCTTTTTTTCTGCGCGTAATCTGCTGCTTGCAAACAAAAAAACCACCGCTACCAGCGGTG
GTTTGTTTGCCGGATCAAGAGCTACCAACTCTTTTTCCGAAGGTAACTGGCTTCAGCAGAGCGCAGATAC
CAAATACTGTTCTTCTAGTGTAGCCGTAGTTAGGCCACCACTTCAAGAACTCTGTAGCACCGCCTACATA
CCTCGCTCTGCTAATCCTGTTACCAGTGGCTGCTGCCAGTGGCGATAAGTCGTGTCTTACCGGGTTGGAC
TCAAGACGATAGTTACCGGATAAGGCGCAGCGGTCGGGCTGAACGGGGGGTTCGTGCACACAGCCCAGCT
TGGAGCGAACGACCTACACCGAACTGAGATACCTACAGCGTGAGCTATGAGAAAGCGCCACGCTTCCCGA
AGGGAGAAAGGCGGACAGGTATCCGGTAAGCGGCAGGGTCGGAACAGGAGAGCGCACGAGGGAGCTTCCA
GGGGGAAACGCCTGGTATCTTTATAGTCCTGTCGGGTTTCGCCACCTCTGACTTGAGCGTCGATTTTTGT
GATGCTCGTCAGGGGGGCGGAGCCTATGGAAAAACGCCAGCAACGCGGCCTTTTTACGGTTCCTGGCCTT
TTGCTGGCCTTTTGCTCACATGT
